Addgene plasmid #61958: 4QNY
Purpose: Bacterial expression for structure determination; may not be full ORF
Depositing lab: Cheryl Arrowsmith. Depositing organization: University of Toronto.
Backbone
  Vector backbone: pET15-MHL
  Backbone manufacturer: Addgene Plasmid 26093
  Vector type: Bacterial Expression
Growth in bacteria
  Bacterial resistance: Ampicillin, 100 μg/mL
  Growth temperature: 37°C
  Growth strain: DH5alpha
  Copy number: High Copy
Gene/Insert
  Gene/Insert name: LdBPK_331470.1:MAC04E-A10:C228347 (alt names: PDB ID: 4QNY; PP-MAPK6)
  Species: Leishmania donovani
  Insert size (bp): 1059
  Mutation: See comments
  Promoter: T7
  Tag / fusion protein: MHHHHHHSSGRENLYFQG (N terminal on backbone)
  Cloning method: Ligation Independent Cloning
  Sequencing primers: 5′ T7; 3′ T7 Terminal
Terms and licenses: Academic/Nonprofit Terms; Industry Terms: Not Available to Industry
How to cite: 4QNY was a gift from Cheryl Arrowsmith (Addgene plasmid # 61958 ; http://n2t.net/addgene:61958 ; RRID:Addgene_61958)
