[The description below was written by a language model from this plasmid's Addgene catalogue record.]
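Description:
4QNY is a bacterial expression plasmid built on the pET15-MHL backbone, made to produce a Leishmania donovani protein for structure determination. The plasmid name corresponds to the PDB entry for the resulting structure. The insert, about 1.06 kb, derives from the gene LdBPK_331470.1, which the record also labels PP-MAPK6, suggesting a mitogen-activated protein kinase. The record cautions that the cloned fragment may not represent the full open reading frame, as is common for crystallography constructs, where boundaries are trimmed to obtain a well-behaved domain. A mutation field refers to depositor comments that are not included here, so any sequence differences from the reference gene are not specified.

Expression is driven by a T7 promoter, so protein production requires a host strain supplying T7 RNA polymerase, whereas routine propagation uses a standard cloning strain such as DH5alpha. The plasmid is maintained at high copy and selected with ampicillin. The backbone contributes an N-terminal fusion consisting of a hexahistidine tag followed by a short linker and a TEV protease recognition site. This allows capture of the recombinant protein by immobilised metal affinity chromatography and subsequent removal of the tag by cleavage. The insert was introduced by ligation-independent cloning, a method suited to the high-throughput construct generation typical of structural genomics work. No feature table is provided, so details such as the origin of replication, terminator or any lac repressor elements are not stated in the record. The plasmid is intended for recombinant production of this Leishmania protein fragment for crystallographic and related biochemical studies.
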