>Addgene plasmid #61958 | 4QNY | depositor partial sequence | sequence record 101249 | Insert DNA Sequence
ATGCCGGCCACCAAGTCATTAGCGGAGCTGCAGGCGGAGGTCTGCCGCCTGGATGACCGCTACCTTCTGG
AGCGCATCATCGGCGCCGGATCCTATGGCGTTGTGATTCGCGCGCGTGACACCAAGAGCGACAACCGCCT
TGTCGCCATGAAGCGCGTGAACAAGGAAATCTTTGAAGAAGTTATTCTGGCGAAGCGCATTCTGCGCGAG
ATCAAGCTGCTGGCGCACTTCAATGACGACAACATCATTGGCCTGCGCAACATCCTCACCCCGGAGGACC
CGGAAAACTTTGACCACTTCTACATCGTAATGGATATTATGGAAACCGACCTGAAGCAGGTGCTGCGCAG
TGGGCAGGAGCTGACGGAGGCGCACATTCAGTTCTTCATCTACCAGGCACTGCGTGCGCTGCACATTATT
CACAGCGCCGGCGTTATCCACCGCGATATTACGCCGGCGAACATTCTGGTCAACACGAACTGCGACTTGA
AGATTTGTGACTTCGGCCTGGCGAAGGAGGAAAACGATCAGGGAGAGTACATGACGGACTACGTGACGAT
GCGCTGGTACCGTGCGCCGGAATTGGTGATGGAGGACAAGGACTACTCAGCGCAGATTGATGTGTGGGGC
ATCGGCTGCATCCTCGGCGAGCTACTCGGCTCTCGGCCGCTCTTCCAGGGAAAGGACCGGGTGAACCAGC
TGGACAAGATAGTCGATGTGATCGGTACGCCATCTGAAGAAGACATCAACTCCGTAGGATCGTCTGCTGC
GCAGAAGTACCTCAAGAAGAAGAGTCACCGACCGCAAGCTGACTGGCGCCAGCGCTACCCGACGGCGTCT
CCAGAGGCGCTCGACCTGCTGCGCCACATGCTGGTCTTCAACCCGAAGCGGCGAATCACGGTGCTGCAGG
CGATGCGTCACCCGTTCCTGGAGCAGCTGCACGATGACGCGGATGATAACCTCAGCTACGCTCTCTTCCG
CTTTGACGAGAACGAGCAGAAGACGATAGTGGATGTGAAGCGCGCCATCTACGAGGAGAGTGTCAAGTTT
CACAATGAA
