>Addgene plasmid #61958 | 4QNY | addgene partial sequence | sequence record 102027 | T7 5'-TAATACGACTCACTATAGGG-3'
CTTTAAGAAGGAGATATACCATGCATCATCATCATCATCACAGCAGCGGCAGAGAAAACTTGTATTTCCA
GGGCATGCCGGCCACCAAGTCATTAGCGGAGCTGCAGGCGGAGGTCTGCCGCCTGGATGACCGCTACCTT
CTGGAGCGCATCATCGGCGCCGGATCCTATGGCGTTGTGATTCGCGCGCGTGACACCAAGAGCGACAACC
GCCTTGTCGCCATGAAGCGCGTGAACAAGGAAATCTTTGAAGAAGTTATTCTGGCGAAGCGCATTCTGCG
CGAGATCAAGCTGCTGGCGCACTTCAATGACGACAACATCATTGGCCTGCGCAACATCCTCACCCCGGAG
GACCCGGAAAACTTTGACCACTTCTACATCGTAATGGATATTATGGAAACCGACCTGAAGCAGGTGCTGC
GCAGTGGGCAGGAGCTGACGGAGGCGCACATTCAGTTCTTCATCTACCAGGCACTGCGTGCGCTGCACAT
TATTCACAGCGCCGGCGTTATCCACCGCGATATTACGCCGGCGAACATTCTGGTCAACACGAACTGCGAC
TTGAAGATTTGTGACTTCGGCCTGGCGAAGGAGGAAAACGATCAGGGAGAGTACATGACGGACTACGTGA
CGATGCGCTGGTACCGTGCGCCGGAATTGGTGATGGAGGACAAGGACTACTCAGCGCAGATTGATGTGTG
GGGCATCGGCTGCATCCTCGGCGAGCTACTCGGCTCTCGGCCGCTCTTCCAGGGAAAGGACCGGGTGAAC
CAGCTGGACAAGATAGTCGATGTGATCGGTACGCCATCTG
