>Addgene plasmid #61958 | 4QNY | addgene partial sequence | sequence record 102028 | T7term 5'-GCTAGTTATTGCTCAGCGG-3'
GATGTAGCATTACCTATAATACCTTTGGCTGGACTTCGTCCACGACGCGTCACCCGTCCTCGACTGCCTC
CGCGTGTAAGTCAAGAAGTAGATGGTCCGTGACGCACGCGACGTGTAATAAGTGTCGCGGCCGCAATAGG
TGGCGCTATAATGCGGCCGCTTGTAAGACCAGTTGTGCTTGACGCTGAACTTCTAAACACTGAAGCCGGA
CCGCTTCCTCCTTTTGCTAGTCCCTCTCATGTACTGCCTGATGCACTGCTACGCGACCATGGCACGCGGC
CTTAACCACTACCTCCTGTTCCTGATGAGTCGCGTCTAACTACACACCCCGTAGCCGACGTAGGAGCCGC
TCGATGAGCCGAGAGCCGGCGAGAAGGTCCCTTTCCTGGCCCACTTGGTCGACCTGTTCTATCAGCTACA
CTAGCCATGCGGTAGACTTCTTCTGTAGTTGAGGCATCCTAGCAGACGACGCGTCTTCATGGAGTTCTTC
TTCTCAGTGGCTGGCGTTCGACTGACCGCGGTCGCGATGGGCTGCCGCAGAGGTCTCCGCGAGCTGGACG
ACGCGGTGTACGACCAGAAGTTGGGCTTCGCCGCTTAGTGCCACGACGTCCGCTACGCAGTGGGCAAGGA
CCTCGTCGACGTGCTACTGCGCCTACTATTGGAGTCGATGCGAGAGAAGGCGAAACTGCTCTTGCTCGTC
TTCTGCTATCACCTACACTTCGCGCGGTAGATGCTCCTCTCACAGTTCAAAGTGTTACTTACTACTGCTT
CGAACGCCGGCGTGAGCTCCTAGGCCGACGA
